Addgene plasmid #50634: pHIS3p:mEos2-Tub1+3'UTR::HPH
Depositing lab: Wei-Lih Lee. Depositing organization: University of Massachusetts, Amherst. Publication: Improved Plasmids for Fluorescent Protein Tagging of Microtubules in Saccharomyces cerevisiae. Markus SM, Omer S, Baranowski K, Lee WL. Traffic. 2015 Jul;16(7):773-86. doi: 10.1111/tra.12276. Epub 2015 Apr 28. PubMed 25711127.
Backbone
  Vector backbone: pFA6a
  Vector type: Yeast Expression
  Selectable markers: Hygromycin
Growth in bacteria
  Bacterial resistance: Ampicillin, 100 μg/mL
  Growth temperature: 37°C
  Growth strain: DH5alpha
  Copy number: High Copy
Gene/Insert
  Gene/Insert name: mEos2-Tub1 (alt name: mEos2-a-tubulin)
  Species: S. cerevisiae (budding yeast)
  Insert size (bp): 2144
  Promoter: HIS3p
  Tag / fusion protein: mEos2 (N terminal on insert)
  Cloning method: Restriction Enzyme; 5′ cloning site XhoI (not destroyed); 3′ cloning site SalI (not destroyed)
  Sequencing primers: 5′ T7; 3′ SP6
Terms and licenses: Academic/Nonprofit Terms; Industry Terms: Not Available to Industry
How to cite: pHIS3p:mEos2-Tub1+3'UTR::HPH was a gift from Wei-Lih Lee (Addgene plasmid # 50634 ; http://n2t.net/addgene:50634 ; RRID:Addgene_50634)
