[The description below was written by a language model from this plasmid's Addgene catalogue record and pLannotate feature annotations shown in this document.]
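Description:
pHIS3p:mEos2-Tub1+3'UTR::HPH is a yeast expression plasmid built on the pFA6a backbone for labelling microtubules in Saccharomyces cerevisiae with a photoconvertible fluorescent protein. It is propagated in E. coli through a high-copy ColE1/pUC-type origin and selected with ampicillin via the β-lactamase gene. No yeast replication origin or centromere is annotated in the feature table, which is consistent with an integrating rather than episomal design, although the record does not state the integration site or strategy. Selection in yeast relies on the hphMX6 cassette, which confers hygromycin resistance and lies in the opposite orientation to the expression cassette.

The payload is an mEos2–Tub1 fusion driven by the S. cerevisiae HIS3 promoter. mEos2, a green-to-red photoconvertible protein derived from Lobophyllia hemprichii, is fused to the N terminus of Tub1, the budding yeast α-tubulin that assembles with β-tubulin into microtubules. There is an unannotated gap between the end of the mEos2 coding region and the start of the annotated TUB1 match; the record does not explain what occupies it. Downstream of the TUB1 coding sequence is the native 3'UTR region indicated in the plasmid name, and the small ALO1 fragment annotated there probably reflects neighbouring genomic sequence carried along with it. The insert sits between XhoI and SalI sites and is flanked by T7 and SP6 promoters, which serve as sequencing primer sites. The short rop, lacI and bom matches are backbone remnants.

The plasmid belongs to a series of improved constructs for fluorescent tagging of yeast microtubules. The mEos2 version is suited to photoconversion-based imaging of microtubules in living cells.
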