Features (pLannotate 1.2.2; 13 found; start..end, strand, type, name):
     88..123     -  CDS            rop (fragment): Rop protein, which maintains plasmids at low copy number; rop
    218..322     +  promoter       AmpR promoter: bla
    323..1183    +  CDS            AmpR: β-lactamase; bla; confers resistance to ampicillin, carbenicillin, and related antibiotics
   1354..1942    +  rep_origin     ori: high-copy-number ColE1/pMB1/pBR322/pUC origin of replication
   2125..2178    +  CDS            lacI (fragment): lac repressor; lacI; The lac repressor binds to the lac operator to inhibit transcription in E. coli. This inhibition can be relieved by adding lactose or isopropyl-β-D-thiogalactopyranoside (IPTG).
   2200..2218    +  promoter       T7 promoter: promoter for bacteriophage T7 RNA polymerase
   2326..3901    -  gene           hphMX6: yeast selectable marker conferring hygromycin resistance
   4009..4195    +  promoter       HIS3 promoter: S. cerevisiae HIS3
   4202..4879    +  CDS            mEos2: mEos2 is a photoconvertible green/yellow fluorescent protein published in 2009, derived from Lobophyllia hemprichii. It has moderate acid sensitivity.
   5026..6342    +  CDS            TUB1: TBA1_YEAST - Experimental evidence at protein level: Swiss-Prot protein existence level 1. Tubulin is the major constituent of microtubules. It binds two moles of GTP, one at an exchangeable site on the beta chain and one at a non-exchangeable site on the alpha chain. From Saccharomyces cerevisiae (strain ATCC 204508 / S288c) (Baker's yeast).
   6915..6980    +  CDS            ALO1 (fragment): ALO_YEAST - Experimental evidence at protein level: Swiss-Prot protein existence level 1. Can oxidize L-gulono-1,4-lactone as well as D-arabinono-1,4- lactone and L-galactono-1,4-lactone. From Saccharomyces cerevisiae (strain ATCC 204508 / S288c) (Baker's yeast).
   7004..7022    -  promoter       SP6 promoter: promoter for bacteriophage SP6 RNA polymerase
   7085..7136    -  misc_feature   bom (fragment): basis of mobility region from pBR322
>Addgene plasmid #50634 | pHIS3p:mEos2-Tub1+3'UTR::HPH | depositor full sequence | sequence record 75749 | Full Sequence
AACACCCGCTGACGCGCCCTGACGGGCTTGTCTGCTCCCGGCATCCGCTTACAGACAAGCTGTGACCGTC
TCCGGGAGCTGCATGTGTCAGAGGTTTTCACCGTCATCACCGAAACGCGCGAGACGAAAGGGCCTCGTGA
TACGCCTATTTTTATAGGTTAATGTCATGATAATAATGGTTTCTTAGACGTCAGGTGGCACTTTTCGGGG
AAATGTGCGCGGAACCCCTATTTGTTTATTTTTCTAAATACATTCAAATATGTATCCGCTCATGAGACAA
TAACCCTGATAAATGCTTCAATAATATTGAAAAAGGAAGAGTATGAGTATTCAACATTTCCGTGTCGCCC
TTATTCCCTTTTTTGCGGCATTTTGCCTTCCTGTTTTTGCTCACCCAGAAACGCTGGTGAAAGTAAAAGA
TGCTGAAGATCAGTTGGGTGCACGAGTGGGTTACATCGAACTGGATCTCAACAGCGGTAAGATCCTTGAG
AGTTTTCGCCCCGAAGAACGTTTTCCAATGATGAGCACTTTTAAAGTTCTGCTATGTGGCGCGGTATTAT
CCCGTATTGACGCCGGGCAAGAGCAACTCGGTCGCCGCATACACTATTCTCAGAATGACTTGGTTGAGTA
CTCACCAGTCACAGAAAAGCATCTTACGGATGGCATGACAGTAAGAGAATTATGCAGTGCTGCCATAACC
ATGAGTGATAACACTGCGGCCAACTTACTTCTGACAACGATCGGAGGACCGAAGGAGCTAACCGCTTTTT
TGCACAACATGGGGGATCATGTAACTCGCCTTGATCGTTGGGAACCGGAGCTGAATGAAGCCATACCAAA
CGACGAGCGTGACACCACGATGCCTGTAGCAATGGCAACAACGTTGCGCAAACTATTAACTGGCGAACTA
CTTACTCTAGCTTCCCGGCAACAATTAATAGACTGGATGGAGGCGGATAAAGTTGCAGGACCACTTCTGC
GCTCGGCCCTTCCGGCTGGCTGGTTTATTGCTGATAAATCTGGAGCCGGTGAGCGTGGGTCTCGCGGTAT
CATTGCAGCACTGGGGCCAGATGGTAAGCCCTCCCGTATCGTAGTTATCTACACGACGGGGAGTCAGGCA
ACTATGGATGAACGAAATAGACAGATCGCTGAGATAGGTGCCTCACTGATTAAGCATTGGTAACTGTCAG
ACCAAGTTTACTCATATATACTTTAGATTGATTTAAAACTTCATTTTTAATTTAAAAGGATCTAGGTGAA
GATCCTTTTTGATAATCTCATGACCAAAATCCCTTAACGTGAGTTTTCGTTCCACTGAGCGTCAGACCCC
GTAGAAAAGATCAAAGGATCTTCTTGAGATCCTTTTTTTCTGCGCGTAATCTGCTGCTTGCAAACAAAAA
AACCACCGCTACCAGCGGTGGTTTGTTTGCCGGATCAAGAGCTACCAACTCTTTTTCCGAAGGTAACTGG
CTTCAGCAGAGCGCAGATACCAAATACTGTCCTTCTAGTGTAGCCGTAGTTAGGCCACCACTTCAAGAAC
TCTGTAGCACCGCCTACATACCTCGCTCTGCTAATCCTGTTACCAGTGGCTGCTGCCAGTGGCGATAAGT
CGTGTCTTACCGGGTTGGACTCAAGACGATAGTTACCGGATAAGGCGCAGCGGTCGGGCTGAACGGGGGG
TTCGTGCACACAGCCCAGCTTGGAGCGAACGACCTACACCGAACTGAGATACCTACAGCGTGAGCATTGA
GAAAGCGCCACGCTTCCCGAAGGGAGAAAGGCGGACAGGTATCCGGTAAGCGGCAGGGTCGGAACAGGAG
AGCGCACGAGGGAGCTTCCAGGGGGAAACGCCTGGTATCTTTATAGTCCTGTCGGGTTTCGCCACCTCTG
ACTTGAGCGTCGATTTTTGTGATGCTCGTCAGGGGGGCGGAGCCTATGGAAAAACGCCAGCAACGCGGCC
TTTTTACGGTTCCTGGCCTTTTGCTGGCCTTTTGCTCACATGTTCTTTCCTGCGTTATCCCCTGATTCTG
TGGATAACCGTATTACCGCCTTTGAGTGAGCTGATACCGCTCGCCGCAGCCGAACGACCGAGCGCAGCGA
GTCAGTGAGCGAGGAAGCGGAAGAGCGCCCAATACGCAAACCGCCTCTCCCCGCGCGTTGGCCGATTCAT
TAATGCAGGTTAACCTGGCTTATCGAAATTAATACGACTCACTATAGGGAGACCGGCAGATCCGCGGCCG
CATAGGCCACTAGTGGATCTGATATCATCGATGAATTCGAGCTCGTTTTCGACACTGGATGGCGGCGTTA
GTATCGAATCGACAGCAGTATAGCGACCAGCATTCACATACGATTGACGCATGATATTACTTTCTGCGCA
CTTAACTTCGCATCTGGGCAGATGATGTCGAGGCGAAAAAAAATATAAATCACGCTAACATTTGATTAAA
ATAGAACAACTACAATATAAAAAAACTATACAAATGACAAGTTCTTGAAAACAAGAATCTTTTTATTGTC
AGTACTGATTATTCCTTTGCCCTCGGACGAGTGCTGGGGCGTCGGTTTCCACTATCGGCGAGTACTTCTA
CACAGCCATCGGTCCAGACGGCCGCGCTTCTGCGGGCGATTTGTGTACGCCCGACAGTCCCGGCTCCGGA
TCGGACGATTGCGTCGCATCGACCCTGCGCCCAAGCTGCATCATCGAAATTGCCGTCAACCAAGCTCTGA
TAGAGTTGGTCAAGACCAATGCGGAGCATATACGCCCGGAGCCGCGGCGATCCTGCAAGCTCCGGATGCC
TCCGCTCGAAGTAGCGCGTCTGCTGCTCCATACAAGCCAACCACGGCCTCCAGAAGAAGATGTTGGCGAC
CTCGTATTGGGAATCCCCGAACATCGCCTCGCTCCAGTCAATGACCGCTGTTATGCGGCCATTGTCCGTC
AGGACATTGTTGGAGCCGAAATCCGCGTGCACGAGGTGCCGGACTTCGGGGCAGTCCTCGGCCCAAAGCA
TCAGCTCATCGAGAGCCTGCGCGACGGACGCACTGACGGTGTCGTCCATCACAGTTTGCCAGTGATACAC
ATGGGGATCAGCAATCGCGCATATGAAATCACGCCATGTAGTGTATTGACCGATTCCTTGCGGTCCGAAT
GGGCCGAACCCGCTCGTCTGGCTAAGATCGGCCGCAGCGATCGCATCCATGGCCTCCGCGACCGGCTGCA
GAACAGCGGGCAGTTCGGTTTCAGGCAGGTCTTGCAACGTGACACCCTGTGCACGGCGGGAGATGCAATA
GGTCAGGCTCTCGCTGAATTCCCCAATGTCAAGCACTTCCGGAATCGGGAGCGCGGCCGATGCAAAGTGC
CGATAAACATAACGATCTTTGTAGAAACCATCGGCGCAGCTATTTACCCGCAGGACATATCCACGCCCTC
CTACATCGAAGCTGAAAGCACGAGATTCTTCGCCCTCCGAGAGCTGCATCAGGTCGGAGACGCTGTCGAA
CTTTTCGATCAGAAACTTCTCGACAGACGTCGCGGTGAGTTCAGGCTTTTTACCCATGGTTGTTTATGTT
CGGATGTGATGTGAGAACTGTATCCTAGCAAGATTTTAAAAGGAAGTATATGAAAGAAGAACCTCAGTGG
CAAATCCTAACCTTTTATATTTCTCTACAGGGGCGCGGCGTGGGGACAATTCAACGCGTCTGTGAGGGGA
GCGTTTCCCTGCTCGCAGGTCTGCAGCGAGGAGCCGTAATTTTTGCTTCGCGCCGTGCGGCCATCAAAAT
GTATGGATGCAAATGATTATACATGGGGATGTATGGGCTAAATGTACGGGCGACAGTCACATCATGCCCC
TGAGCTGCGCACGTCAAGACTGTCAAGGAGGGTATTCTGGGCCTCCATGTCGCTGGCCGGGTGACCCGGC
GGGGACGAGGCAAGCTAAACAGATCTGGCGCGCCTTAATTAACCACTAAAGGGAACAAAAGCTGGTACCC
TATTACTCTTGGCCTCCTCTAGTACACTCTATATTTTTTTATGCCTCGGTAATGATTTTCATTTTTTTTT
TCCACCTAGCGGATGACTCTTTTTTTTTCTTAGCGATTGGCATTATCACATAATGAATTATACATTATAT
AAAGTAATGTGATTTCTTCGAAGAATATACTAAAAAATGAGCAGGCAAGATAAACGAAGGCAAAGCTCGA
GATGAGTGCGATTAAGCCAGACATGAAGATCAAACTCCGTATGGAAGGCAACGTAAACGGGCACCACTTT
GTGATCGACGGAGATGGTACAGGCAAGCCTTTTGAGGGAAAACAGAGTATGGATCTTGAAGTCAAAGAGG
GCGGACCTCTGCCTTTTGCCTTTGATATCCTGACCACTGCATTCCATTACGGCAACAGGGTATTCGCCAA
ATATCCAGACAACATACAAGACTATTTTAAGCAGTCGTTTCCTAAGGGGTATTCGTGGGAACGAAGCTTG
ACTTTCGAAGACGGGGGCATTTGCATTGCCAGAAACGACATAACAATGGAAGGGGACACTTTCTATAATA
AAGTTCGATTTTATGGTACCAACTTTCCCGCCAATGGTCCAGTTATGCAGAAGAAGACGCTGAAATGGGA
GCCCTCCACTGAGAAAATGTATGTGCGTGATGGAGTGCTGACGGGTGATATTCATATGGCTTTGTTGCTT
GAAGGAAATGCCCATTACCGATGTGACTTCAGAACTACTTACAAAGCTAAGGAGAAGGGTGTCAAGTTAC
CAGGCTACCACTTTGTGGACCACTGCATTGAGATTTTAAGCCATGACAAAGATTACAACAAGGTTAAGCT
GTATGAGCATGCTGTTGCTCATTCTGGATTGCCTGACAATGCCAGACGAGGATCCATGAGAGAAGTTATT
AGTATTAATGGTATGTTCGATTTGCCCGTCCAGGCTAGATCTTTTTTTTGTTAGTTCATTTTGGCGTTTC
ATCTTTCATTACTAACTTCAACGCAAAATTTTTTTTTTTTTGATTTCTCTTTACAGTCGGTCAAGCTGGT
TGTCAGATTGGTAATGCCTGTTGGGAATTATATTCCCTTGAGCACGGTATTAAGCCGGATGGACATCTAG
AAGATGGCCTTTCAAAGCCGAAGGGAGGAGAAGAGGGTTTCTCCACGTTTTTCCATGAAACCGGCTACGG
TAAGTTCGTTCCAAGGGCTATTTACGTGGATTTAGAGCCCAACGTTATTGACGAAGTCCGTAACGGTCCT
TACAAGGACTTGTTCCATCCAGAACAGTTGATCAGTGGTAAGGAGGACGCGGCTAATAATTATGCAAGAG
GCCATTACACCGTTGGTAGAGAAATTTTGGGCGATGTTCTGGATAGGATTAGAAAACTGGCAGACCAATG
TGATGGGTTACAAGGGTTCTTGTTTACCCATTCTCTTGGTGGTGGTACTGGTTCCGGTCTAGGGTCCTTA
CTGTTGGAAGAACTATCCGCTGAATACGGTAAGAAATCCAAGCTGGAATTTGCCGTATACCCTGCTCCAC
AAGTGTCTACTTCTGTGGTTGAGCCTTACAACACAGTTTTAACTACACATACTACATTGGAACATGCAGA
TTGTACTTTCATGGTCGATAATGAGGCTATTTACGACATGTGCAAAAGAAACTTGGATATCCCAAGACCA
AGCTTTGCAAACTTAAACAACCTAATTGCTCAAGTGGTATCATCTGTTACAGCATCATTGAGATTCGACG
GTTCATTAAATGTAGATTTGAACGAATTTCAAACCAATTTGGTTCCATATCCAAGAATTCATTTCCCCTT
AGTTTCATATTCTCCAGTCTTATCCAAATCAAAGGCATTCCATGAGTCCAACTCTGTGTCAGAAATTACA
AACGCTTGTTTTGAACCTGGTAACCAGATGGTCAAGTGTGATCCAAGAGATGGTAAATACATGGCTACTT
GTCTGTTATACAGGGGTGATGTGGTAACAAGAGATGTTCAAAGAGCTGTCGAGCAGGTGAAAAACAAGAA
GACCGTCCAATTGGTTGATTGGTGTCCAACTGGTTTCAAGATCGGTATTTGCTACGAACCTCCAACTGCC
ACACCAAACTCACAATTGGCCACTGTGGATAGGGCCGTCTGTATGTTGTCAAATACCACATCCATTGCTG
AGGCTTGGAAGAGAATCGATAGAAAATTCGATTTAATGTATGCCAAACGTGCTTTCGTCCACTGGTATGT
CGGTGAAGGTATGGAAGAAGGTGAATTCACCGAAGCTAGAGAAGATTTGGCTGCTTTAGAAAGAGATTAC
ATCGAAGTGGGTGCCGACTCATACGCTGAGGAAGAGGAATTTTAAGGTTCACTCTCGCCCCCAACCTCCT
TATCCTTTCTATATTTCAAGTATATTGTAAAAAAAAAAATTCCCCCTACTGTTATATCTCTTTGGTGATA
TCTTATCTATAATCTACTTATTATATTTCTCTAATATCTATGTACAAAAAATAAAAAAAAAAACCATTCT
CCTTCTCTAACCTGCATTTGATGAAAGCTTAGTAAGTCTCATCGTAGTTGATGGGCCAAAGACATTTGTA
CTTGTTTCATCAGATTCTTACATCACCCATTTCCATGATTATTTCACGGATTTCATTAGTAATTGCATTT
TTGTATCCCTAGTTCCTTTTCTCCCGCCTTGCCGTCGAATTGAAAAAAAAAATGGAAATGAGGACATCTT
CCATTGATATCCAGGACAAAGCAAGAGTAGAAGTAACTATTAGCAAGGAGAATTCCAAAAATAGTGAACT
TCAAGGTAAGCAGATCTATAGTTTCAATATCTGATTTTCTGCTTTTCAAAACTTAAAATTCATTAGAAGG
TAAAACAAGAACCCGTAAAATTAAAGTTACCGATATTATCAGGTTTTTCACCCCATGTCTACTATCCCAT
TTAGAAAGAACTATGTGTTCAAAAACTGGGCCGGTCGACCTGCAGCGTACGAAGCTTCAGCTGGCGGCCG
CGTTCTATAGTGTCACCTAAATCGTATGTGTATGATACATAAGGTTATGTATTAATTGTAGCCGCGTTCT
AACGACAATATGTCCATATGGTGCACTCTCAGTACAATCTGCTCTGATGCCGCATAGTTAAGCCAGCCCC
GACACCCGCC
