>Addgene plasmid #50634 | pHIS3p:mEos2-Tub1+3'UTR::HPH | addgene partial sequence | sequence record 76859 | T7 5'-TAATACGACTCACTATAGGG-3'
CTGATATCATCGATGAATTCGAGCTCGTTTTCGACACTGGATGGCGGCGTTAGTATCGAATCGACAGCAG
TATAGCGACCAGCATTCACATACGATTGACGCATGATATTACTTTCTGCGCACTTAACTTCGCATCTGGG
CAGATGATGTCGAGGCGAAAAAAAATATAAATCACGCTAACATTTGATTAAAATAGAACAACTACAATAT
AAAAAAACTATACAAATGACAAGTTCTTGAAAACAAGAATCTTTTTATTGTCAGTACTGATTATTCCTTT
GCCCTCGGACGAGTGCTGGGGCGTCGGTTTCCACTATCGGCGAGTACTTCTACACAGCCATCGGTCCAGA
CGGCCGCGCTTCTGCGGGCGATTTGTGTACGCCCGACAGTCCCGGCTCCGGATCGGACGATTGCGTCGCA
TCGACCCTGCGCCCAAGCTGCATCATCGAAATTGCCGTCAACCAAGCTCTGATAGAGTTGGTCAAGACCA
ATGCGGAGCATATACGCCCGGAGCCGCGGCGATCCTGCAAGCTCCGGATGCCTCCGCTCGAAGTAGCGCG
TCTGCTGCTCCATACAAGCCAACCACGGCCTCCAGAAGAAGATGTTGGCGACCTCGTATTGGGAATCCCC
GAACATCGCCTCGCTCCAGTCAATGACCGCTGTTATGCGGCCATTGTCCGTCAGGACATTGTTGGAGCCG
AAATCCGCGTGCACGA
