>Addgene plasmid #50634 | pHIS3p:mEos2-Tub1+3'UTR::HPH | addgene partial sequence | sequence record 77461 | yTUB1-R 5'-TTGCGTTGAAGTTAGTAATGAAAGA-3'
GCCTGGACGGGCAAATCGAACATACCATTAATACTAATAACTTCTCTCATGGATCCTCGTCTGGCATTGT
CAGGCAATCCAGAATGAGCAACAGCATGCTCATACAGCTTAACCTTGTTGTAATCTTTGTCATGGCTTAA
AATCTCAATGCAGTGGTCCACAAAGTGGTAGCCTGGTAACTTGACACCCTTCTCCTTAGCTTTGTAAGTA
GTTCTGAAGTCACATCGGTAATGGGCATTTCCTTCAAGCAACAAAGCCATATGAATATCACCCGTCAGCA
CTCCATCACGCACATACATTTTCTCAGTGGAGGGCTCCCATTTCAGCGTCTTCTTCTGCATAACTGGACC
ATTGGCGGGAAAGTTGGTACCATAAAATCGAACTTTATTATAGAAAGTGTCCCCTTCCATTGTTATGTCG
TTTCTGGCAATGCAAATGCCCCCGTCTTCGAAAGTCAAGCTTCGTTCCCACGAATACCCCTTAGGAAACG
ACTGCTTAAAATAGTCTTGTATGTTGTCTGGATATTTGGCGAATACCCTGTTGCCGTAATGGAATGCAGT
GGTCAGGATATCAAAGGCAAAAGGCAGAGGTCCGCCCTCTTTGACTTCAAGATCCATACTCTGTTTTCCC
TCAAAAGGCTTGCCTGTACCATCTCCGTCGATCACAAAGTGGTGCCCGTTTACGTTGCCTTCCATACGGA
GTTTGATCTTCATGTCTGGCTTAATCGCACTCATCTCGAGCTTTGCCTTCGTTTATCTTGCCTGCTCATT
TTTTAGTATATTCTTCGAAGAAATCACATTACTTTATATAATGTATAATTCATTATGTGATAATGCCAAT
CGCTAA
