>Addgene plasmid #50634 | pHIS3p:mEos2-Tub1+3'UTR::HPH | addgene partial sequence | sequence record 78075 | Sp6 5'-ATTTAGGTGACACTATAG-3'
ACGCTGCAGGTCGACCGGCCCAGTTTTTGAACACATAGTTCTTTCTAAATGGGATAGTAGACATGGGGTG
AAAAACCTGATAATATCGGTAACTTTAATTTTACGGGTTCTTGTTTTACCTTCTAATGAATTTTAAGTTT
TGAAAAGCAGAAAATCAGATATTGAAACTATAGATCTGCTTACCTTGAAGTTCACTATTTTTGGAATTCT
CCTTGCTAATAGTTACTTCTACTCTTGCTTTGTCCTGGATATCAATGGAAGATGTCCTCATTTCCATTTT
TTTTTTCAATTCGACGGCAAGGCGGGAGAAAAGGAACTAGGGATACAAAAATGCAATTACTAATGAAATC
CGTGAAATAATCATGGAAATGGGTGATGTAAGAATCTGATGAAACAAGTACAAATGTCTTTGGCCCATCA
ACTACGATGAGACTTACTAAGCTTTCATCAAATGCAGGTTAGAGAAGGAGAATGGTTTTTTTTTTTATTT
TTTGTACATAGATATTAGAGAAATATAATAAGTAGATTATAGATAAGATATCACCAAAGAGATATAACAG
TAGGGGGAATTTTTTTTTTTACAATATACTTGAAATATAGAAAGGATAAGGAGGTTGGGGGCGAGAGTGA
ACCTTAAAATTCCTCTTCCTCAGCGTATGAGTCGGCACCCACTTCGATGTAATCTCTTTCTAAAGCAGCC
AAATCTTCTCTAGCTTCGGTGAATTCACCTTCTTCCATACCTTCACCGACATACCAGTGGACGAAAGCAC
GTTTGGCATACATTAAATCGAATTTTCTATCGATTCTCTTCCAAGCCTCAGCAATGGATGTGGTATTTGA
CAACATACAGACGGCCCTATCCACAGTGGCCAATTGTGAGTTTGGTGTGGCAGTTGGAGGTTCGTAGCAA
ATACCGATCTTGAAACCAGTTGGA
